>Addgene plasmid #160581 | pUPD2 Assembly Register 3/3 Part - 5'UTR:Luc:Tnos (GB1500) | depositor full sequence | sequence record 310942 | Full Sequence
CTCACCCAGGGATTGGCTGATACGAAAAACATATTCTCAATAAACCCTTTAGGGAAATAGGCCAGGTTTT
CACCGTAACACGCCACATCTTGCGAATATATGTGTAGAAACTGCCGGAAATCGTCGTGGTATTCACTCCA
GAGTGATGAAAACGTTTCAGTTTGCTCATGGAAAACGGTGTAACAAGGGTGAACACTATCCCATATCACC
AGCTCACCGTCTTTCATTGCCATACGAAATTCCGGATGAGCATTCATCAGGCGGGCAAGAATGTGAATAA
AGGCCGGATAAAACTTGTGCTTATTTTTCTTTACGGTCTTTAAAAAGGCCGTAATATCCAGCTGAACGGT
CTGGTTATAGGTACATTGAGCAACTGACTGAAATGCCTCAAAATGTTCTTTACGATGCCATTGGGATATA
TCAACGGTGGTATATCCAGTGATTTTTTTCTCCATTTTAGCTTCCTTAGCTCCTGAAAATCTCGATAACT
CAAAAAATACGCCCGGTAGTGATCTTATTTCATTATGGTGAAAGTTGGAACCTCTTACGTGCCCGATCAA
CTCGAGTGCCACCTGACGTCTAAGAAACCATTATTATCATGACATTAACCTATAAAAATAGGCGTATCAC
GAGGCAGAATTTCAGATAAAAAAAATCCTTAGCTTTCGCTAAGGATGATTTCTGGAATTCGCGGCCGCTT
CTAGAGCGATGAGTGGTCTCGACCTTAAACAACATTACAATTTACTATTCTAGTCGAAATGGAAGACGCC
AAAAACATAAAGAAAGGCCCGGCGCCATTCTATCCGCTGGAAGATGGAACCGCTGGAGAGCAACTGCATA
AGGCTATGAAGAGATACGCCCTGGTTCCTGGAACAATTGCTTTTACAGATGCACATATCGAGGTGGACAT
CACTTACGCTGAGTACTTCGAAATGTCCGTTCGGTTGGCAGAAGCTATGAAACGATATGGGCTGAATACA
AATCACAGAATCGTCGTATGCAGTGAAAACTCTCTTCAATTCTTTATGCCGGTGTTGGGCGCGTTATTTA
TCGGAGTTGCAGTTGCGCCCGCGAACGACATTTATAATGAACGTGAATTGCTCAACAGTATGGGCATTTC
GCAGCCTACCGTGGTGTTCGTTTCCAAAAAGGGGTTGCAAAAAATTTTGAACGTGCAAAAAAAGCTCCCA
ATCATCCAAAAAATTATTATCATGGATTCTAAAACGGATTACCAGGGATTTCAGTCGATGTACACGTTCG
TCACATCTCATCTACCTCCCGGTTTTAATGAATACGATTTTGTGCCAGAGTCCTTCGATAGGGACAAGAC
AATTGCACTGATCATGAACTCCTCTGGATCTACTGGTCTGCCTAAAGGTGTCGCTCTGCCTCATAGAACT
GCCTGCGTGAGATTCTCGCATGCCAGAGATCCTATTTTTGGCAATCAAATCATTCCGGATACTGCGATTT
TAAGTGTTGTTCCATTCCATCACGGTTTTGGAATGTTTACTACACTCGGATATTTGATATGTGGATTTCG
AGTCGTCTTAATGTATAGATTTGAAGAAGAGCTGTTTCTGAGGAGCCTTCAGGATTACAAGATTCAAAGT
GCGCTGCTGGTGCCAACCCTATTCTCCTTCTTCGCCAAAAGCACTCTGATTGACAAATACGATTTATCTA
ATTTACACGAAATTGCTTCTGGTGGCGCTCCCCTCTCTAAGGAAGTCGGGGAAGCGGTTGCCAAGAGGTT
CCATCTGCCAGGTATCAGGCAAGGATATGGGCTCACTGAGACTACATCAGCTATTCTGATTACACCCGAG
GGGGATGATAAACCGGGCGCGGTCGGTAAAGTTGTTCCATTTTTTGAAGCGAAGGTTGTGGATCTGGATA
CCGGGAAAACGCTGGGCGTTAATCAAAGAGGCGAACTGTGTGTGAGAGGTCCTATGATTATGTCCGGTTA
TGTAAACAATCCGGAAGCGACCAACGCCTTGATTGACAAGGATGGATGGCTACATTCTGGAGACATAGCT
TACTGGGACGAAGACGAACACTTCTTCATCGTTGACCGCCTGAAGTCTCTGATTAAGTACAAAGGCTATC
AGGTGGCTCCCGCTGAATTGGAATCCATCTTGCTCCAACACCCCAACATCTTCGACGCAGGTGTCGCAGG
TCTTCCCGACGATGACGCCGGTGAACTTCCCGCCGCCGTTGTTGTTTTGGAGCACGGAAAGACGATGACG
GAAAAAGAGATCGTGGATTACGTCGCCAGTCAAGTAACAACCGCGAAAAAGTTGCGCGGAGGAGTTGTGT
TTGTGGACGAAGTACCGAAAGGTCTTACCGGAAAACTCGACGCAAGAAAAATCAGAGAGATCCTCATAAA
GGCCAAGAAGGGCGGAAAGATCGCCGTGTAATGAGCTTGGAATGGATCTTCGATCCCGATCGTTCAAACA
TTTGGCAATAAAGTTTCTTAAGATTGAATCCTGTTGCCGGTCTTGCGACGATTATCATATAATTTCTGTT
GAATTACGTTAAGCATGTAATAATTAACATGTAATGCATGACGTTATTTATGAGATGGGTTTTTATGATT
AGAGTCCCGCAATTATACATTTAATACGCGATAGAAAACAAAATATAGCGCGCAAACTAGGATAAATTAT
CGCGCDCGGTGTCATCTATGTTACTAGATCGGGAATTGCCAAGCTAATTCTTGAAGACGAAAGGGCCTCG
TGATACGCCTATTTTTATAGGTTAATGTCATGATAATAATGGTTTCTTAGACGTCAGGTGGCACTTTTCG
GGGAAATGTGCGCGGAACCCCTATTTGTTTATTTTTCTAAATACATTCAAATATGTATCCGCTCATGAGA
CAATAACCCTGATAAATGCTTCAATAATGGGACCGACTCGCGCTTGAGACCACTCATCGCGACTAGTAGC
GGCCGCTGCAGTCCGGCAAAAAAGGGCAAGGTGTCACCACCCTGCCCTTTTTCTTTAAAACCGAAAAGAT
TACTTCGCGTTATGCAGGCTTCCTCGCTCACTGACTCGCTGCGCTCGGTCGTTCGGCTGCGGCGAGCGGT
ATCAGCTCACTCAAAGGCGGTAATACGGTTATCCACAGAATCAGGGGATAACGCAGGAAAGAACATGTGA
GCAAAAGGCCAGCAAAAGGCCAGGAACCGTAAAAAGGCCGCGTTGCTGGCGTTTTTCCACAGGCTCCGCC
CCCCTGACGAGCATCACAAAAATCGACGCTCAAGTCAGAGGTGGCGAAACCCGACAGGACTATAAAGATA
CCAGGCGTTTCCCCCTGGAAGCTCCCTCGTGCGCTCTCCTGTTCCGACCCTGCCGCTTACCGGATACCTG
TCCGCCTTTCTCCCTTCGGGAAGCGTGGCGCTTTCTCATAGCTCACGCTGTAGGTATCTCAGTTCGGTGT
AGGTCGTTCGCTCCAAGCTGGGCTGTGTGCACGAACCCCCCGTTCAGCCCGACCGCTGCGCCTTATCCGG
TAACTATCGTCTTGAGTCCAACCCGGTAAGACACGACTTATCGCCACTGGCAGCAGCCACTGGTAACAGG
ATTAGCAGAGCGAGGTATGTAGGCGGTGCTACAGAGTTCTTGAAGTGGTGGCCTAACTACGGCTACACTA
GAAGAACAGTATTTGGTATCTGCGCTCTGCTGAAGCCAGTTACCTTCGGAAAAAGAGTTGGTAGCTCTTG
ATCCGGCAAACAAACCACCGCTGGTAGCGGTGGTTTTTTTGTTTGCAAGCAGCAGATTACGCGCAGAAAA
AAAGGATCTCAAGAAGATCCTTTGATCTTTTCTACGGGGTCTGACGCTCAGTGGAACGAAAACTCACGTT
AAGGGATTTTGGTCATGAGATTATCAAAAAGGATCTTCACCTAGATCCTTTTAAATTAAAAATGAAGTTT
TAAATCAATCTAAAGTATATATGAGTAAACTTGGTCTGACAGCTCGAGGCTTGGATTCTCACCAATAAAA
AACGCCCGGCGGCAACCGAGCGTTCTGAACAAATCCAGATGGAGTTCTGAGGTCATTACTGGATCTATCA
ACAGGAGTCCAAGCGAGCTCGATATCAAATTACGCCCCGCCCTGCCACTCGTCGCAGTACTGTTGTAATT
CATTAAGCATTCTGCCGACATGGAAGCCATCACAAACGGCATGATGAACCTGAATCGCCAGCGGCATCAG
CACCTTGTCGCCTTGCGTATAATATTTGCCCATGGTGAAAACGGGGGCGAAGAAGTTGTCCATATTGGCC
ACGTTTAAATCAAAACTGGTGAAA
Features (pLannotate 1.2.2; 11 found; start..end, strand, type, name):
    456..553     -  promoter       cat promoter: promoter of the E. coli cat gene encoding chloramphenicol acetyltransferase
    639..682     -  terminator     bacterial terminator: putative bacterial transcription terminator
    685..706     +  misc_feature   BioBrick prefix: BioBrick prefix for parts that do not start with "ATG"
    759..2411    +  CDS            luciferase: firefly luciferase; luc+; enhanced luc+ version of the luciferase gene
   2438..2690    +  terminator     NOS terminator: nopaline synthase terminator and poly(A) signal
   2811..2898    +  promoter       AmpR promoter (fragment): bla
   2932..2951    +  misc_feature   BioBrick suffix: universal suffix for all parts
   2952..3009    +  terminator     his operon terminator: This putative transcriptin terminator from the E. coli his operon has a 2-bp deletion introduced during synthesis. Its efficiency has not been determined.
   3204..3792    -  rep_origin     ori: high-copy-number ColE1/pMB1/pBR322/pUC origin of replication
   3975..4069    -  terminator     lambda t0 terminator: transcription terminator from phage lambda
   4093..455     -  CDS            cat (across the origin): CAT_ECOLX - Experimental evidence at protein level: Swiss-Prot protein existence level 1. This enzyme is an effector of chloramphenicol resistance in bacteria. From Escherichia coli. This protein is used as a marker in many commonly used cloning vectors, such as pACYC184.
