>Addgene plasmid #160581 | pUPD2 Assembly Register 3/3 Part - 5'UTR:Luc:Tnos (GB1500) | addgene full sequence | sequence record 322088 | Addgene NGS Result
CTCACCCAGGGATTGGCTGATACGAAAAACATATTCTCAATAAACCCTTTAGGGAAATAGGCCAGGTTTT
CACCGTAACACGCCACATCTTGCGAATATATGTGTAGAAACTGCCGGAAATCGTCGTGGTATTCACTCCA
GAGTGATGAAAACGTTTCAGTTTGCTCATGGAAAACGGTGTAACAAGGGTGAACACTATCCCATATCACC
AGCTCACCGTCTTTCATTGCCATACGAAATTCCGGATGAGCATTCATCAGGCGGGCAAGAATGTGAATAA
AGGCCGGATAAAACTTGTGCTTATTTTTCTTTACGGTCTTTAAAAAGGCCGTAATATCCAGCTGAACGGT
CTGGTTATAGGTACATTGAGCAACTGACTGAAATGCCTCAAAATGTTCTTTACGATGCCATTGGGATATA
TCAACGGTGGTATATCCAGTGATTTTTTTCTCCATTTTAGCTTCCTTAGCTCCTGAAAATCTCGATAACT
CAAAAAATACGCCCGGTAGTGATCTTATTTCATTATGGTGAAAGTTGGAACCTCTTACGTGCCCGATCAA
CTCGAGTGCCACCTGACGTCTAAGAAACCATTATTATCATGACATTAACCTATAAAAATAGGCGTATCAC
GAGGCAGAATTTCAGATAAAAAAAATCCTTAGCTTTCGCTAAGGATGATTTCTGGAATTCGCGGCCGCTT
CTAGAGCGATGAGTGGTCTCGACCTAAACAACATTACAATTTACTATTCTAGTCGAAATGGAAGACGCCA
AAAACATAAAGAAAGGCCCGGCGCCATTCTATCCGCTGGAAGATGGAACCGCTGGAGAGCAACTGCATAA
GGCTATGAAGAGATACGCCCTGGTTCCTGGAACAATTGCTTTTACAGATGCACATATCGAGGTGGACATC
ACTTACGCTGAGTACTTCGAAATGTCCGTTCGGTTGGCAGAAGCTATGAAACGATATGGGCTGAATACAA
ATCACAGAATCGTCGTATGCAGTGAAAACTCTCTTCAATTCTTTATGCCGGTGTTGGGCGCGTTATTTAT
CGGAGTTGCAGTTGCGCCCGCGAACGACATTTATAATGAACGTGAATTGCTCAACAGTATGGGCATTTCG
CAGCCTACCGTGGTGTTCGTTTCCAAAAAGGGGTTGCAAAAAATTTTGAACGTGCAAAAAAAGCTCCCAA
TCATCCAAAAAATTATTATCATGGATTCTAAAACGGATTACCAGGGATTTCAGTCGATGTACACGTTCGT
CACATCTCATCTACCTCCCGGTTTTAATGAATACGATTTTGTGCCAGAGTCCTTCGATAGGGACAAGACA
ATTGCACTGATCATGAACTCCTCTGGATCTACTGGTCTGCCTAAAGGTGTCGCTCTGCCTCATAGAACTG
CCTGCGTGAGATTCTCGCATGCCAGAGATCCTATTTTTGGCAATCAAATCATTCCGGATACTGCGATTTT
AAGTGTTGTTCCATTCCATCACGGTTTTGGAATGTTTACTACACTCGGATATTTGATATGTGGATTTCGA
GTCGTCTTAATGTATAGATTTGAAGAAGAGCTGTTTCTGAGGAGCCTTCAGGATTACAAGATTCAAAGTG
CGCTGCTGGTGCCAACCCTATTCTCCTTCTTCGCCAAAAGCACTCTGATTGACAAATACGATTTATCTAA
TTTACACGAAATTGCTTCTGGTGGCGCTCCCCTCTCTAAGGAAGTCGGGGAAGCGGTTGCCAAGAGGTTC
CATCTGCCAGGTATCAGGCAAGGATATGGGCTCACTGAGACTACATCAGCTATTCTGATTACACCCGAGG
GGGATGATAAACCGGGCGCGGTCGGTAAAGTTGTTCCATTTTTTGAAGCGAAGGTTGTGGATCTGGATAC
CGGGAAAACGCTGGGCGTTAATCAAAGAGGCGAACTGTGTGTGAGAGGTCCTATGATTATGTCCGGTTAT
GTAAACAATCCGGAAGCGACCAACGCCTTGATTGACAAGGATGGATGGCTACATTCTGGAGACATAGCTT
ACTGGGACGAAGACGAACACTTCTTCATCGTTGACCGCCTGAAGTCTCTGATTAAGTACAAAGGCTATCA
GGTGGCTCCCGCTGAATTGGAATCCATCTTGCTCCAACACCCCAACATCTTCGACGCAGGTGTCGCAGGT
CTTCCCGACGATGACGCCGGTGAACTTCCCGCCGCCGTTGTTGTTTTGGAGCACGGAAAGACGATGACGG
AAAAAGAGATCGTGGATTACGTCGCCAGTCAAGTAACAACCGCGAAAAAGTTGCGCGGAGGAGTTGTGTT
TGTGGACGAAGTACCGAAAGGTCTTACCGGAAAACTCGACGCAAGAAAAATCAGAGAGATCCTCATAAAG
GCCAAGAAGGGCGGAAAGATCGCCGTGTAATGAGCTTGGAATGGATCTTCGATCCCGATCGTTCAAACAT
TTGGCAATAAAGTTTCTTAAGATTGAATCCTGTTGCCGGTCTTGCGACGATTATCATATAATTTCTGTTG
AATTACGTTAAGCATGTAATAATTAACATGTAATGCATGACGTTATTTATGAGATGGGTTTTTATGATTA
GAGTCCCGCAATTATACATTTAATACGCGATAGAAAACAAAATATAGCGCGCAAACTAGGATAAATTATC
GCGCGCGGTGTCATCTATGTTACTAGATCGGGAATTGCCAAGCTAATTCTTGAAGACGAAAGGGCCTCGT
GATACGCCTATTTTTATAGGTTAATGTCATGATAATAATGGTTTCTTAGACGTCAGGTGGCACTTTTCGG
GGAAATGTGCGCGGAACCCCTATTTGTTTATTTTTCTAAATACATTCAAATATGTATCCGCTCATGAGAC
AATAACCCTGATAAATGCTTCAATAATGGGACCGACTCGCGCTTGAGACCACTCATCGCGACTAGTAGCG
GCCGCTGCAGTCCGGCAAAAAAGGGCAAGGTGTCACCACCCTGCCCTTTTTCTTTAAAACCGAAAAGATT
ACTTCGCGTTATGCAGGCTTCCTCGCTCACTGACTCGCTGCGCTCGGTCGTTCGGCTGCGGCGAGCGGTA
TCAGCTCACTCAAAGGCGGTAATACGGTTATCCACAGAATCAGGGGATAACGCAGGAAAGAACATGTGAG
CAAAAGGCCAGCAAAAGGCCAGGAACCGTAAAAAGGCCGCGTTGCTGGCGTTTTTCCACAGGCTCCGCCC
CCCTGACGAGCATCACAAAAATCGACGCTCAAGTCAGAGGTGGCGAAACCCGACAGGACTATAAAGATAC
CAGGCGTTTCCCCCTGGAAGCTCCCTCGTGCGCTCTCCTGTTCCGACCCTGCCGCTTACCGGATACCTGT
CCGCCTTTCTCCCTTCGGGAAGCGTGGCGCTTTCTCATAGCTCACGCTGTAGGTATCTCAGTTCGGTGTA
GGTCGTTCGCTCCAAGCTGGGCTGTGTGCACGAACCCCCCGTTCAGCCCGACCGCTGCGCCTTATCCGGT
AACTATCGTCTTGAGTCCAACCCGGTAAGACACGACTTATCGCCACTGGCAGCAGCCACTGGTAACAGGA
TTAGCAGAGCGAGGTATGTAGGCGGTGCTACAGAGTTCTTGAAGTGGTGGCCTAACTACGGCTACACTAG
AAGAACAGTATTTGGTATCTGCGCTCTGCTGAAGCCAGTTACCTTCGGAAAAAGAGTTGGTAGCTCTTGA
TCCGGCAAACAAACCACCGCTGGTAGCGGTGGTTTTTTTGTTTGCAAGCAGCAGATTACGCGCAGAAAAA
AAGGATCTCAAGAAGATCCTTTGATCTTTTCTACGGGGTCTGACGCTCAGTGGAACGAAAACTCACGTTA
AGGGATTTTGGTCATGAGATTATCAAAAAGGATCTTCACCTAGATCCTTTTAAATTAAAAATGAAGTTTT
AAATCAATCTAAAGTATATATGAGTAAACTTGGTCTGACAGCTCGAGGCTTGGATTCTCACCAATAAAAA
ACGCCCGGCGGCAACCGAGCGTTCTGAACAAATCCAGATGGAGTTCTGAGGTCATTACTGGATCTATCAA
CAGGAGTCCAAGCGAGCTCGATATCAAATTACGCCCCGCCCTGCCACTCGTCGCAGTACTGTTGTAATTC
ATTAAGCATTCTGCCGACATGGAAGCCATCACAAACGGCATGATGAACCTGAATCGCCAGCGGCATCAGC
ACCTTGTCGCCTTGCGTATAATATTTGCCCATGGTGAAAACGGGGGCGAAGAAGTTGTCCATATTGGCCA
CGTTTAAATCAAAACTGGTGAAA
Features (pLannotate 1.2.2; 11 found; start..end, strand, type, name):
    456..553     -  promoter       cat promoter: promoter of the E. coli cat gene encoding chloramphenicol acetyltransferase
    639..682     -  terminator     bacterial terminator: putative bacterial transcription terminator
    685..706     +  misc_feature   BioBrick prefix: BioBrick prefix for parts that do not start with "ATG"
    758..2410    +  CDS            luciferase: firefly luciferase; luc+; enhanced luc+ version of the luciferase gene
   2437..2689    +  terminator     NOS terminator: nopaline synthase terminator and poly(A) signal
   2810..2897    +  promoter       AmpR promoter (fragment): bla
   2931..2950    +  misc_feature   BioBrick suffix: universal suffix for all parts
   2951..3008    +  terminator     his operon terminator: This putative transcriptin terminator from the E. coli his operon has a 2-bp deletion introduced during synthesis. Its efficiency has not been determined.
   3203..3791    -  rep_origin     ori: high-copy-number ColE1/pMB1/pBR322/pUC origin of replication
   3974..4068    -  terminator     lambda t0 terminator: transcription terminator from phage lambda
   4092..455     -  CDS            cat (across the origin): CAT_ECOLX - Experimental evidence at protein level: Swiss-Prot protein existence level 1. This enzyme is an effector of chloramphenicol resistance in bacteria. From Escherichia coli. This protein is used as a marker in many commonly used cloning vectors, such as pACYC184.
