[The description below was written by a language model from this plasmid's Addgene catalogue record and pLannotate feature annotations shown in this document.]
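Description:
pUPD2 Assembly Register 3/3 Part - 5'UTR:Luc:Tnos (GB1500) is a GoldenBraid-compatible part-domestication plasmid for plant synthetic biology, built in pUPD2, a self-made entry vector derived from the BioBrick plasmid pSB1C3. It is an E. coli cloning and storage vector only. It replicates from a high-copy ColE1/pUC-type origin and is selected with chloramphenicol through a cat gene driven by its own promoter and followed by the lambda t0 terminator. BioBrick prefix and suffix remnants and flanking bacterial terminators (including a his operon terminator) insulate the cloning site. A short fragment of the AmpR promoter is annotated downstream of the insert, but no ampicillin resistance gene is present.

The roughly 2.2 kb synthetic insert is a promoterless reporter module made of the 5'UTR of the 35S promoter, the firefly luciferase coding sequence (annotated as the enhanced luc+ version) and the nopaline synthase (NOS) terminator and polyadenylation signal. The short 5'UTR is not separately annotated in the feature tables but would lie in the gap just upstream of the luciferase CDS. Internal BsaI and BsmBI sites were removed. The part was cloned in through BsmBI sites that were destroyed in the process, and it can be released with BsaI for Golden Gate-style assembly.

The part is the third of three used to assemble site-specific recombination-based "Registers", and the associated work describes a plant memory switch built on the phage phiC31 integration system. Because the part has no promoter of its own, luciferase output presumably depends on the upstream register parts, though the record does not detail that arrangement. The depositor and sequencing-derived records differ by a single nucleotide in length and carry identical annotations.
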