Addgene plasmid #160581: pUPD2 Assembly Register 3/3 Part - 5'UTR:Luc:Tnos (GB1500)
Purpose: Part 3/3 for assembly of site-specific recombination based Registers. Composed of the 5'UTR sequence of 35S promoter, coding sequence of Luc and NOS terminator
Depositing lab: Diego Orzaez. Depositing organization: Agencia Estatal Consejo Superior de Investigaciones Científicas, M.P. Publication: A memory switch for plant synthetic biology based on the phage varphiC31 integration system. Bernabe-Orts JM, Quijano-Rubio A, Vazquez-Vilar M, Mancheno-Bonillo J, Moles-Casas V, Selma S, Gianoglio S, Granell A, Orzaez D. Nucleic Acids Res. 2020 Apr 6;48(6):3379-3394. doi: 10.1093/nar/gkaa104. PubMed 32083668.
Backbone
  Vector backbone: pUPD2
  Backbone manufacturer: self-made; derived from the BioBrick assembly plasmid pSB1C3
  Vector type: Synthetic Biology
Growth in bacteria
  Bacterial resistance: Chloramphenicol, 25 μg/mL
  Growth temperature: 37°C
  Growth strain: DH5alpha
  Copy number: High Copy
Gene/Insert
  Gene/Insert name: Luc
  Species: Synthetic
  Insert size (bp): 2186
  Mutation: BsaI and BsmBI sites removed
  Cloning method: Restriction Enzyme; 5′ cloning site BsmBI (destroyed during cloning); 3′ cloning site BsmBI (destroyed during cloning)
  Sequencing primers: 5′ gctttcgctaaggatgatttctgg; 3′ cagggtggtgacaccttgcc
Terms and licenses: Academic/Nonprofit Terms; Industry Terms: Not Available to Industry
Depositor comments: Compatible with GoldenBraid; insert can be released with BsaI
How to cite: pUPD2 Assembly Register 3/3 Part - 5'UTR:Luc:Tnos (GB1500) was a gift from Diego Orzaez (Addgene plasmid # 160581 ; http://n2t.net/addgene:160581 ; RRID:Addgene_160581)
